Addgene plasmid #200087: E228Q Vps4A-HA
Purpose: 3x HA-VPS4A with E228Q dominant negative mutation in Dox-inducible pInducer20 vector
Depositing lab: Jason MacGurn. Depositing organization: Vanderbilt University. Publication: Lysosomal trafficking of the glucose transporter GLUT1 requires sequential regulation by TXNIP and ubiquitin. Qualls-Histed SJ, Nielsen CP, MacGurn JA. iScience. 2023 Feb 6;26(3):106150. doi: 10.1016/j.isci.2023.106150. eCollection 2023 Mar 17. PubMed 36890792.
Backbone
  Vector backbone: pINDUCER20
  Backbone size w/o insert (bp): 11794
  Total vector size (bp): 11611
  Vector type: Mammalian Expression, Lentiviral
  Selectable markers: Neomycin (select with G418)
Growth in bacteria
  Bacterial resistance: Ampicillin, 100 μg/mL
  Growth temperature: 30°C
  Growth strain: NEB Stable
  Copy number: High Copy
Gene/Insert
  Gene/Insert name: VPS4A
  Species: H. sapiens (human)
  Insert size (bp): 3701
  Mutation: E228Q
  GenBank ID: NM_013245.3
  Entrez Gene: VPS4A (a.k.a. CIMDAG, SKD1, SKD1A, SKD2, VPS4, VPS4-1)
  Promoter: CMV
  Tag / fusion protein: 3xHA (C terminal on insert)
  Cloning method: Gateway Cloning
  Sequencing primers: 5′ GGGCGGAGAAACTTAAGGAC
Terms and licenses: Academic/Nonprofit Terms; Industry Terms: Not Available to Industry
How to cite: E228Q Vps4A-HA was a gift from Jason MacGurn (Addgene plasmid # 200087 ; http://n2t.net/addgene:200087 ; RRID:Addgene_200087)
