[The description below was written by a language model from this plasmid's Addgene catalogue record and pLannotate feature annotations shown in this document.]
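Description:
E228Q Vps4A-HA is a doxycycline-inducible lentiviral expression plasmid built on the pINDUCER20 backbone, carrying human VPS4A with the E228Q substitution, described in the record as a dominant-negative mutation. The insert was introduced by Gateway cloning and sits between attB1 and attB2 sites downstream of a tetracycline response element (seven tetO copies) fused to a minimal CMV promoter; this is the "CMV" promoter listed in the catalogue. The record is inconsistent about tag placement. The catalogue field lists the 3xHA tag as C-terminal, whereas the purpose line reads "3x HA-VPS4A" and the feature table shows an HA fragment upstream of the VPS4A coding sequence, which suggests an N-terminal tag. The listed insert size is also much larger than the annotated VPS4A open reading frame of about 1.3 kb.

A second cassette makes the system self-contained. The human UbC promoter drives rtTA3, the reverse tetracycline transactivator, followed by an EMCV IRES and NeoR, so transduced cells can be selected with G418 and constitutively produce the activator that switches on the TRE promoter when doxycycline is added. The viral framework consists of a truncated HIV-1 5' LTR, Ψ packaging signal, RRE, cPPT/CTS, WPRE and a self-inactivating ΔU3 3' LTR, which allows packaging into replication-incompetent particles and stable integration into mammalian cells. In bacteria the plasmid is maintained through a high-copy ColE1/pUC-type origin and ampicillin resistance. The associated publication concerns lysosomal trafficking of the glucose transporter GLUT1, which fits a use in inducibly interfering with VPS4A function in such trafficking studies.
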