Features (pLannotate 1.2.2; 35 found; start..end, strand, type, name):
    377..634     +  LTR            5' LTR (truncated): truncated 5' long terminal repeat (LTR) from HIV-1
    681..806     +  misc_feature   HIV-1 Ψ: packaging signal of human immunodeficiency virus type 1
    790..1128    +  CDS            HIV-1 gag (fragment): gag protein from human immunodeficiency virus 1; gag
   1303..1536    +  misc_feature   RRE: The Rev response element (RRE) of HIV-1 allows for Rev-dependent mRNA export from the nucleus to the cytoplasm.
   1913..2013    +  CDS            Rev (fragment): human immunodeficiency virus 1 (HIV-1) Rev protein; rev; enhances nuclear export of unspliced and incompletely spliced viral mRNAs
   2058..2175    +  misc_feature   cPPT/CTS: central polypurine tract and central termination sequence of HIV-1
   2230..2500    +  protein_bind   tetracycline response element: contains seven copies of the tetracycline operator tetO tetracycline repressor TetR
   2511..2528    +  misc_feature   MCS (fragment): pUC18/19 multiple cloning site
   2533..2571    +  promoter       minimal CMV promoter: human cytomegalovirus (CMV) immediate early promoter
   2701..2725    +  protein_bind   attB1: mutant version of attB; recombination site for the Gateway® BP reaction BP Clonase™
   2765..2790    +  CDS            HA (fragment): HA (human influenza hemagglutinin) epitope tag
   2861..4171    +  CDS            VPS4A: VPS4A_HUMAN - Also known as VPS4 From Homo sapiens (Human).
   4198..4222    -  protein_bind   attB2: mutant version of attB; recombination site for the Gateway® BP reaction BP Clonase™
   4334..4369    +  promoter       PGK promoter (fragment): mouse phosphoglycerate kinase 1 promoter
   4387..5598    +  promoter       UbC promoter: human ubiquitin C promoter
   5657..6354    +  CDS            rtTA3 (fragment): reverse tetracycline transactivator 3 activates expression from Tet-responsive promoters in the presence of doxycycline
   6284..6394    +  CDS            VP48: 3 tandem repeats of the minimal activation domain of herpes simplex virus VP16 (Cheng et al., 2013)
   6552..7014    +  misc_feature   IRES: internal ribosome entry site (IRES) of the encephalomyocarditis virus (EMCV)
   7030..7824    +  CDS            NeoR/KanR: aminoglycoside phosphotransferase from Tn5; aph(3')-II (or nptII); confers resistance to neomycin, kanamycin, and G418 (Geneticin®)
   7852..7935    +  CDS            large T antigen (fragment): large T antigen from SV40 (simian virus 40)
   7969..7989    +  misc_feature   MCS (fragment): pBluescript multiple cloning site
   8001..8589    +  misc_feature   WPRE: woodchuck hepatitis virus posttranscriptional regulatory element
   8597..8662    +  CDS            nef (fragment): NEF_HV1Z2 - Experimental evidence at protein level: Swiss-Prot protein existence level 1. Extracellular Nef protein targets CD4(+) T-lymphocytes for apoptosis by interacting with CXCR4 surface receptors. From Human immunodeficiency virus type 1 group M subtype D (isolate Z2/CDC-Z34) (HIV-1).
   8664..8897    +  LTR            3' LTR (ΔU3): self-inactivating 3' long terminal repeat (LTR) from HIV-1
   9102..9206    +  promoter       AmpR promoter: bla
   9207..10067   +  CDS            AmpR: β-lactamase; bla; confers resistance to ampicillin, carbenicillin, and related antibiotics
  10238..10826   +  rep_origin     ori: high-copy-number ColE1/pMB1/pBR322/pUC origin of replication
  11009..11063   +  CDS            lacI (fragment): lac repressor; lacI; The lac repressor binds to the lac operator to inhibit transcription in E. coli. This inhibition can be relieved by adding lactose or isopropyl-β-D-thiogalactopyranoside (IPTG).
  11069..11162   +  rep_origin     SV40 ori (fragment): SV40 origin of replication
  11187..11224   +  CDS            lacI (fragment): lac repressor; lacI; The lac repressor binds to the lac operator to inhibit transcription in E. coli. This inhibition can be relieved by adding lactose or isopropyl-β-D-thiogalactopyranoside (IPTG).
  11237..11258   +  protein_bind   CAP binding site: CAP binding activates transcription in the presence of cAMP. E. coli catabolite activator protein
  11273..11303   +  promoter       lac promoter: promoter for the E. coli lac operon
  11307..11329   +  protein_bind   lac operator (fragment): The lac repressor binds to the lac operator to inhibit transcription in E. coli. This inhibition can be relieved by adding lactose or isopropyl-β-D-thiogalactopyranoside (IPTG). lac repressor encoded by lacI
  11361..11444   +  polyA_signal   SV40 poly(A) signal (fragment): SV40 polyadenylation signal
  11611..329     +  CDS            nef (fragment) (across the origin): NEF_HV1BR - Experimental evidence at protein level: Swiss-Prot protein existence level 1. Extracellular Nef protein targets CD4(+) T-lymphocytes for apoptosis by interacting with CXCR4 surface receptors (PubMed:14990729). From Human immunodeficiency virus type 1 group M subtype B (isolate BRU/LAI) (HIV-1).
>Addgene plasmid #200087 | E228Q Vps4A-HA | addgene full sequence | sequence record 405863 | Addgene NGS Result
TGGAAGGGCTAATTCACTCCCAAAGAAGACAAGATATCCTTGATCTGTGGATCTACCACACACAAGGCTA
CTTCCCTGATTAGCAGAACTACACACCAGGGCCAGGGGTCAGATATCCACTGACCTTTGGATGGTGCTAC
AAGCTAGTACCAGTTGAGCCAGATAAGGTAGAAGAGGCCAATAAAGGAGAGAACACCAGCTTGTTACACC
CTGTGAGCCTGCATGGGATGGATGACCCGGAGAGAGAAGTGTTAGAGTGGAGGTTTGACAGCCGCCTAGC
ATTTCATCACGTGGCCCGAGAGCTGCATCCGGAGTACTTCAAGAACTGCTGATATCGAGCTTGCTACAAG
GGACTTTCCGCTGGGGACTTTCCAGGGAGGCGTGGCCTGGGCGGGACTGGGGAGTGGCGAGCCCTCAGAT
CCTGCATATAAGCAGCTGCTTTTTGCCTGTACTGGGTCTCTCTGGTTAGACCAGATCTGAGCCTGGGAGC
TCTCTGGCTAACTAGGGAACCCACTGCTTAAGCCTCAATAAAGCTTGCCTTGAGTGCTTCAAGTAGTGTG
TGCCCGTCTGTTGTGTGACTCTGGTAACTAGAGATCCCTCAGACCCTTTTAGTCAGTGTGGAAAATCTCT
AGCAGTGGCGCCCGAACAGGGACTTGAAAGCGAAAGGGAAACCAGAGGAGCTCTCTCGACGCAGGACTCG
GCTTGCTGAAGCGCGCACGGCAAGAGGCGAGGGGCGGCGACTGGTGAGTACGCCAAAAATTTTGACTAGC
GGAGGCTAGAAGGAGAGAGATGGGTGCGAGAGCGTCAGTATTAAGCGGGGGAGAATTAGATCGCGATGGG
AAAAAATTCGGTTAAGGCCAGGGGGAAAGAAAAAATATAAATTAAAACATATAGTATGGGCAAGCAGGGA
GCTAGAACGATTCGCAGTTAATCCTGGCCTGTTAGAAACATCAGAAGGCTGTAGACAAATACTGGGACAG
CTACAACCATCCCTTCAGACAGGATCAGAAGAACTTAGATCATTATATAATACAGTAGCAACCCTCTATT
GTGTGCATCAAAGGATAGAGATAAAAGACACCAAGGAAGCTTTAGACAAGATAGAGGAAGAGCAAAACAA
AAGTAAGACCACCGCACAGCAAGCGGCCGGCCGCTGATCTTCAGACCTGGAGGAGGAGATATGAGGGACA
ATTGGAGAAGTGAATTATATAAATATAAAGTAGTAAAAATTGAACCATTAGGAGTAGCACCCACCAAGGC
AAAGAGAAGAGTGGTGCAGAGAGAAAAAAGAGCAGTGGGAATAGGAGCTTTGTTCCTTGGGTTCTTGGGA
GCAGCAGGAAGCACTATGGGCGCAGCGTCAATGACGCTGACGGTACAGGCCAGACAATTATTGTCTGGTA
TAGTGCAGCAGCAGAACAATTTGCTGAGGGCTATTGAGGCGCAACAGCATCTGTTGCAACTCACAGTCTG
GGGCATCAAGCAGCTCCAGGCAAGAATCCTGGCTGTGGAAAGATACCTAAAGGATCAACAGCTCCTGGGG
ATTTGGGGTTGCTCTGGAAAACTCATTTGCACCACTGCTGTGCCTTGGAATGCTAGTTGGAGTAATAAAT
CTCTGGAACAGATTTGGAATCACACGACCTGGATGGAGTGGGACAGAGAAATTAACAATTACACAAGCTT
AATACACTCCTTAATTGAAGAATCGCAAAACCAGCAAGAAAAGAATGAACAAGAATTATTGGAATTAGAT
AAATGGGCAAGTTTGTGGAATTGGTTTAACATAACAAATTGGCTGTGGTATATAAAATTATTCATAATGA
TAGTAGGAGGCTTGGTAGGTTTAAGAATAGTTTTTGCTGTACTTTCTATAGTGAATAGAGTTAGGCAGGG
ATATTCACCATTATCGTTTCAGACCCACCTCCCAACCCCGAGGGGACCCGACAGGCCCGAAGGAATAGAA
GAAGAAGGTGGAGAGAGAGACAGAGACAGATCCATTCGATTAGTGAACGGATCTCGACGGTATCGCCGAA
TTCACAAATGGCAGTATTCATCCACAATTTTAAAAGAAAAGGGGGGATTGGGGGGTACAGTGCAGGGGAA
AGAATAGTAGACATAATAGCAACAGACATACAAACTAAAGAATTACAAAAACAAATTACAAAAATTCAAA
ATTTTCGGGTTTATTACAGGGACAGCAGAGATCCAGTTTGGACTAGGATCCTTTACCACTCCCTATCAGT
GATAGAGAAAAGTGAAAGTCGAGTTTACCACTCCCTATCAGTGATAGAGAAAAGTGAAAGTCGAGTTTAC
CACTCCCTATCAGTGATAGAGAAAAGTGAAAGTCGAGTTTACCACTCCCTATCAGTGATAGAGAAAAGTG
AAAGTCGAGTTTACCACTCCCTATCAGTGATAGAGAAAAGTGAAAGTCGAGTTTACCACTCCCTATCAGT
GATAGAGAAAAGTGAAAGTCGAGTTTACCACTCCCTATCAGTGATAGAGAAAAGTGAAAGTCGAGCTCGG
TACCCGGGTCGAGGTAGGCGTGTACGGTGGGAGGCCTATATAAGCAGAGCTCGTTTAGTGAACCGTCAGA
TCGCCTGGAGACGCCATCCACGCTGTTTTGACCTCCATAGAAGACACCGGGACCGATCCAGCCTCCGCGG
CCCCGAACTAGTCCAGTGTGGTGGAATTCTGCAGATATCAACAAGTTTGTACAAAAAAGCAGGCTTTAAA
GGAACCAATTCAGTCGACTGGATCCATGTCAACCTACCCATACGATGTACCAGATTACGCCGGTTACCCT
TATGATGTACCTGACTACGCTGGAAGTTACCCTTACGATGTTCCGGATTACGCTGGTTCTATGACGACTT
CCACTCTTCAAAAGGCTATCGACCTTGTAACCAAAGCTACGGAGGAAGACAAAGCCAAGAATTACGAAGA
GGCCCTTCGACTTTATCAACATGCCGTAGAATATTTTCTCCATGCCATCAAATACGAAGCTCATAGTGAT
AAGGCTAAGGAAAGTATCCGGGCGAAGTGTGTTCAATACCTCGACCGGGCGGAGAAACTTAAGGACTACT
TGCGGTCTAAAGAAAAACATGGAAAAAAGCCTGTAAAAGAGAACCAAAGTGAAGGCAAAGGGTCTGATTC
AGATTCCGAAGGGGACAATCCCGAGAAAAAAAAACTGCAGGAGCAACTTATGGGGGCCGTCGTGATGGAA
AAGCCAAACATCAGGTGGAATGATGTGGCAGGTCTTGAGGGCGCGAAAGAGGCCCTGAAAGAAGCAGTAA
TTTTGCCAATCAAGTTCCCACATTTGTTTACTGGGAAAAGGACACCGTGGAGGGGAATATTGTTGTTCGG
GCCGCCAGGGACGGGCAAATCCTACTTGGCGAAGGCTGTTGCCACTGAAGCTAATAACTCCACTTTTTTT
TCAGTTTCTTCCTCTGACTTGATGAGCAAGTGGCTCGGAGAGTCAGAAAAACTCGTCAAAAACTTGTTCG
AGCTTGCGCGCCAGCATAAGCCGAGTATCATATTCATCGATCAAGTAGATAGTTTGTGCGGCTCTCGCAA
CGAGAATGAGTCTGAGGCCGCACGCCGAATTAAGACAGAATTTCTCGTCCAAATGCAGGGCGTTGGAAAC
AATAACGACGGGACGTTGGTCCTTGGGGCCACTAACATTCCTTGGGTACTTGATAGCGCCATTAGGAGAA
GATTCGAAAAGCGGATTTACATACCACTGCCTGAGGAGGCAGCTCGAGCCCAAATGTTTAGGCTGCACCT
TGGCAGTACTCCTCACAACCTGACGGATGCGAACATACACGAGCTTGCTAGGAAGACCGAGGGCTACTCA
GGCGCTGATATATCTATAATTGTAAGAGATTCACTGATGCAACCCGTGAGGAAAGTTCAATCCGCCACTC
ACTTTAAAAAGGTCTGTGGTCCCTCACGAACCAACCCGTCAATGATGATAGACGACCTCCTGACTCCTTG
CTCTCCCGGAGATCCAGGGGCTATGGAGATGACATGGATGGATGTGCCCGGCGATAAACTGTTGGAGCCC
GTCGTATGTATGTCCGACATGTTGCGCTCCTTGGCAACCACAAGACCAACCGTCAATGCTGACGACCTGC
TGAAGGTGAAAAAGTTTAGTGAGGACTTCGGCCAAGAGTCTTGAGCGGCCGCACTCGAGATATCTAGACC
CAGCTTTCTTGTACAAAGTGGTTGATATCCAGCACAGTGGCGGCCGCTCGAGTCTAGAGGGCCCGCGGTT
CGAATACCCATACGACGTCCCAGACTACGCTTAGTAATGATTAATTAAACTAGAAATTCTACCGGGTAGG
GGAGGCGCTTTTCCCAAGGCAGTCTGGAGTAACCCACCCAAGATCTGGCCTCCGCGCCGGGTTTTGGCGC
CTCCCGCGGGCGCCCCCCTCCTCACGGCGAGCGCTGCCACGTCAGACGAAGGGCGCAGCGAGCGTCCTGA
TCCTTCCGCCCGGACGCTCAGGACAGCGGCCCGCTGCTCATAAGACTCGGCCTTAGAACCCCAGTATCAG
CAGAAGGACATTTTAGGACGGGACTTGGGTGACTCTAGGGCACTGGTTTTCTTTCCAGAGAGCGGAACAG
GCGAGGAAAAGTAGTCCCTTCTCGGCGATTCTGCGGAGGGATCTCCGTGGGGCGGTGAACGCCGATGATT
ATATAAGGACGCGCCGGGTGTGGCACAGCTAGTTCCGTCGCAGCCGGGATTTGGGTCGCGGTTCTTGTTT
GTGGATCGCTGTGATCGTCACTTGGTGAGTAGCGGGCTGCTGGGCTGGCCGGGGCTTTCGTGGCCGCCGG
GCCGCTCGGTGGGACGGAAGCGTGTGGAGAGACCGCCAAGGGCTGTAGTCTGGGTCCGCGAGCAAGGTTG
CCCTGAACTGGGGGTTGGGGGGAGCGCAGCAAAATGGCGGCTGTTCCCGAGTCTTGAATGGAAGACGCTT
GTGAGGCGGGCTGTGAGGTCGTTGAAACAAGGTGGGGGGCATGGTGGGCGGCAAGAACCCAAGGTCTTGA
GGCCTTCGCTAATGCGGGAAAGCTCTTATTCGGGTGAGATGGGCTGGGGCACCATCTGGGGACCCTGACG
TGAAGTTTGTCACTGACTGGAGAACTCGGTTTGTCGTCTGTTGCGGGGGCGGCAGTTATGGCGGTGCCGT
TGGGCAGTGCACCCGTACCTTTGGGAGCGCGCGCCCTCGTCGTGTCGTGACGTCACCCGTTCTGTTGGCT
TATAATGCAGGGTGGGGCCACCTGCCGGTAGGTGTGCGGTAGGCTTTTCTCCGTCGCAGGACGCAGGGTT
CGGGCCTAGGGTAGGCTCTCCTGAATCGACAGGCGCCGGACCTCTGGTGAGGGGAGGGATAAGTGAGGCG
TCAGTTTCTTTGGTCGGTTTTATGTACCTATCTTCTTAAGTAGCTGAAGCTCCGGTTTTGAACTATGCGC
TCGGGGTTGGCGAGTGTGTTTTGTGAAGTTTTTTAGGCACCTTTTGAAATGTAATCATTTGGGTCAATAT
GTAATTTTCAGTGTTAGACTAGTAAATTGTCCGCTAAATTCTGGCCGTTTTTGGCTTTTTTGTTAGACGA
AGCTTGGTACCGAGCTCGGATCTCCACCCCGTACCGGTCCTGCAGTCGAATTCACCATGTCTAGACTGGA
CAAGAGCAAAGTCATAAACGGAGCTCTGGAATTACTCAATGGTGTCGGTATCGAAGGCCTGACGACAAGG
AAACTCGCTCAAAAGCTGGGAGTTGAGCAGCCTACCCTGTACTGGCACGTGAAGAACAAGCGGGCCCTGC
TCGATGCCCTGCCAATCGAGATGCTGGACAGGCATCATACCCACTTCTGCCCCCTGGAAGGCGAGTCATG
GCAAGACTTTCTGCGGAACAACGCCAAGTCATACCGCTGTGCTCTCCTCTCACATCGCGACGGGGCTAAA
GTGCATCTCGGCACCCGCCCAACAGAGAAACAGTACGAAACCCTGGAAAATCAGCTCGCGTTCCTGTGTC
AGCAAGGCTTCTCCCTGGAGAACGCACTGTACGCTCTGTCCGCCGTGGGCCACTTTACACTGGGCTGCGT
ATTGGAGGAACAGGAGCATCAAGTAGCAAAAGAGGAAAGAGAGACACCTACCACCGATTCTATGCCCCCA
CTTCTGAGACAAGCAATTGAGCTGTTCGACCGGCAGGGAGCCGAACCTGCCTTCCTTTTCGGCCTGGAAC
TAATCATATGTGGCCTGGAGAAACAGCTAAAGTGCGAAAGCGGCGGGCCGACCGACGCCCTTGACGATTT
TGACTTAGACATGCTCCCAGCCGATGCCCTTGACGACTTTGACCTTGATATGCTGCCTGCTGACGCTCTT
GACGATTTTGACCTTGACATGCTCCCCGGGTAACTAAGTAAGGATCCGCGGCCGCACTAGAGGAATTCCG
CCCCTCTCCCCCCCCCCCCCCTAACGTTACTGGCCGAAGCCGCTTGGAATAAGGCCGGTGTGCGTTTGTC
TATATGTTATTTTCCACCATATTGCCGTCTTTTGGCAATGTGAGGGCCCGGAAACCTGGCCCTGTCTTCT
TGACGAGCATTCCTAGGGGTCTTTCCCCTCTCGCCAAAGGAATGCAAGGTCTGTTGAATGTCGTGAAGGA
AGCAGTTCCTCTGGAAGCTTCTTGAAGACAAACAACGTCTGTAGCGACCCTTTGCAGGCAGCGGAACCCC
CCACCTGGCGACAGGTGCCTCTGCGGCCAAAAGCCACGTGTATAAGATACACCTGCAAAGGCGGCACAAC
CCCAGTGCCACGTTGTGAGTTGGATAGTTGTGGAAAGAGTCAAATGGCTCTCCTCAAGCGTATTCAACAA
GGGGCTGAAGGATGCCCAGAAGGTACCCCATTGTATGGGATCTGATCTGGGGCCTCGGTGCACATGCTTT
ACATGTGTTTAGTCGAGGTTAAAAAAACGTCTAGGCCCCCCGAACCACGGGGACGTGGTTTTCCTTTGAA
AAACACGATGATAAGCTTACCGGTCCACCATGATTGAACAAGATGGATTGCACGCAGGTTCTCCGGCCGC
TTGGGTGGAGAGGCTATTCGGCTATGACTGGGCACAACAGACAATCGGCTGCTCTGATGCCGCCGTGTTC
CGGCTGTCAGCGCAGGGGCGCCCGGTTCTTTTTGTCAAGACCGACCTGTCCGGTGCCCTGAATGAACTGC
AAGACGAGGCAGCGCGGCTATCGTGGCTGGCCACGACGGGCGTTCCTTGCGCAGCTGTGCTCGACGTTGT
CACTGAAGCGGGAAGGGACTGGCTGCTATTGGGCGAAGTGCCGGGGCAGGATCTCCTGTCATCTCACCTT
GCTCCTGCCGAGAAAGTATCCATCATGGCTGATGCAATGCGGCGGCTGCATACGCTTGATCCGGCTACCT
GCCCATTCGACCACCAAGCGAAACATCGCATCGAGCGAGCACGTACTCGGATGGAAGCCGGTCTTGTCGA
TCAGGATGATCTGGACGAAGAGCATCAGGGGCTCGCGCCAGCCGAACTGTTCGCCAGGCTCAAGGCGAGC
ATGCCCGACGGCGAGGATCTCGTCGTGACCCATGGCGATGCCTGCTTGCCGAATATCATGGTGGAAAATG
GCCGCTTTTCTGGATTCATCGACTGTGGCCGGCTGGGTGTGGCGGACCGCTATCAGGACATAGCGTTGGC
TACCCGTGATATTGCTGAAGAGCTTGGCGGCGAATGGGCTGACCGCTTCCTCGTGCTTTACGGTATCGCC
GCTCCCGATTCGCAGCGCATCGCCTTCTATCGCCTTCTTGACGAGTTCTTCTGATGTACAAGTAAAGCGG
CCGCGACTCTAGATCATAATCAGCCATACCACATTTGTAGAGGTTTTACTTGCTTTAAAAAACCTCCCAC
ACCTCCCCCTGAACCTGAAACATAAAATGAATGCAATTGTTGTTGTTTAGTCCCTCCCAATTCGATATCA
AGCTTATCGCGATAGATCCTAATCAACCTCTGGATTACAAAATTTGTGAAAGATTGACTGGTATTCTTAA
CTATGTTGCTCCTTTTACGCTATGTGGATACGCTGCTTTAATGCCTTTGTATCATGCTATTGCTTCCCGT
ATGGCTTTCATTTTCTCCTCCTTGTATAAATCCTGGTTGCTGTCTCTTTATGAGGAGTTGTGGCCCGTTG
TCAGGCAACGTGGCGTGGTGTGCACTGTGTTTGCTGACGCAACCCCCACTGGTTGGGGCATTGCCACCAC
CTGTCAGCTCCTTTCCGGGACTTTCGCTTTCCCCCTCCCTATTGCCACGGCGGAACTCATCGCCGCCTGC
CTTGCCCGCTGCTGGACAGGGGCTCGGCTGTTGGGCACTGACAATTCCGTGGTGTTGTCGGGGAAATCAT
CGTCCTTTCCTTGGCTGCTCGCCTGTGTTGCCACCTGGATTCTGCGCGGGACGTCCTTCTGCTACGTCCC
TTCGGCCCTCAATCCAGCGGACCTTCCTTCCCGCGGCCTGCTGCCGGCTCTGCGGCCTCTTCCGCGTCTT
CGCCTTCGCCCTCAGACGAGTCGGATCTCCCTTTGGGCCGCCTCCCCGCCTGAGATCCTTTAAGACCAAT
GACTTACAAGGCAGCTGTAGATCTTAGCCACTTTTTAAAAGAAAAGGGGGGACTGGAAGGGCTAATTCAC
TCCCAACGAAGACAAGATCTGCTTTTTGCTTGTACTGGGTCTCTCTGGTTAGACCAGATCTGAGCCTGGG
AGCTCTCTGGCTAACTAGGGAACCCACTGCTTAAGCCTCAATAAAGCTTGCCTTGAGTGCTTCAAGTAGT
GTGTGCCCGTCTGTTGTGTGACTCTGGTAACTAGAGATCCCTCAGACCCTTTTAGTCAGTGTGGAAAATC
TCTAGCAGTAGTAGTTCATGTCATCTTATTATTCAGTATTTATAACTTGCAAAGAAATGAATATCAGAGA
GTGAGAGGCCCGGGTTAATTAAGGAAAGGGCTAGATCATTCTTGAAGACGAAAGGGCCTCGTGATACGCC
TATTTTTATAGGTTAATGTCATGATAATAATGGTTTCTTAGACGTCAGGTGGCACTTTTCGGGGAAATGT
GCGCGGAACCCCTATTTGTTTATTTTTCTAAATACATTCAAATATGTATCCGCTCATGAGACAATAACCC
TGATAAATGCTTCAATAATATTGAAAAAGGAAGAGTATGAGTATTCAACATTTCCGTGTCGCCCTTATTC
CCTTTTTTGCGGCATTTTGCCTTCCTGTTTTTGCTCACCCAGAAACGCTGGTGAAAGTAAAAGATGCTGA
AGATCAGTTGGGTGCACGAGTGGGTTACATCGAACTGGATCTCAACAGCGGTAAGATCCTTGAGAGTTTT
CGCCCCGAAGAACGTTTTCCAATGATGAGCACTTTTAAAGTTCTGCTATGTGGCGCGGTATTATCCCGTG
TTGACGCCGGGCAAGAGCAACTCGGTCGCCGCATACACTATTCTCAGAATGACTTGGTTGAGTACTCACC
AGTCACAGAAAAGCATCTTACGGATGGCATGACAGTAAGAGAATTATGCAGTGCTGCCATAACCATGAGT
GATAACACTGCGGCCAACTTACTTCTGACAACGATCGGAGGACCGAAGGAGCTAACCGCTTTTTTGCACA
ACATGGGGGATCATGTAACTCGCCTTGATCGTTGGGAACCGGAGCTGAATGAAGCCATACCAAACGACGA
GCGTGACACCACGATGCCTGTAGCAATGGCAACAACGTTGCGCAAACTATTAACTGGCGAACTACTTACT
CTAGCTTCCCGGCAACAATTAATAGACTGGATGGAGGCGGATAAAGTTGCAGGACCACTTCTGCGCTCGG
CCCTTCCGGCTGGCTGGTTTATTGCTGATAAATCTGGAGCCGGTGAGCGTGGGTCTCGCGGTATCATTGC
AGCACTGGGGCCAGATGGTAAGCCCTCCCGTATCGTAGTTATCTACACGACGGGGAGTCAGGCAACTATG
GATGAACGAAATAGACAGATCGCTGAGATAGGTGCCTCACTGATTAAGCATTGGTAACTGTCAGACCAAG
TTTACTCATATATACTTTAGATTGATTTAAAACTTCATTTTTAATTTAAAAGGATCTAGGTGAAGATCCT
TTTTGATAATCTCATGACCAAAATCCCTTAACGTGAGTTTTCGTTCCACTGAGCGTCAGACCCCGTAGAA
AAGATCAAAGGATCTTCTTGAGATCCTTTTTTTCTGCGCGTAATCTGCTGCTTGCAAACAAAAAAACCAC
CGCTACCAGCGGTGGTTTGTTTGCCGGATCAAGAGCTACCAACTCTTTTTCCGAAGGTAACTGGCTTCAG
CAGAGCGCAGATACCAAATACTGTTCTTCTAGTGTAGCCGTAGTTAGGCCACCACTTCAAGAACTCTGTA
GCACCGCCTACATACCTCGCTCTGCTAATCCTGTTACCAGTGGCTGCTGCCAGTGGCGATAAGTCGTGTC
TTACCGGGTTGGACTCAAGACGATAGTTACCGGATAAGGCGCAGCGGTCGGGCTGAACGGGGGGTTCGTG
CACACAGCCCAGCTTGGAGCGAACGACCTACACCGAACTGAGATACCTACAGCGTGAGCTATGAGAAAGC
GCCACGCTTCCCGAAGGGAGAAAGGCGGACAGGTATCCGGTAAGCGGCAGGGTCGGAACAGGAGAGCGCA
CGAGGGAGCTTCCAGGGGGAAACGCCTGGTATCTTTATAGTCCTGTCGGGTTTCGCCACCTCTGACTTGA
GCGTCGATTTTTGTGATGCTCGTCAGGGGGGCGGAGCCTATGGAAAAACGCCAGCAACGCGGCCTTTTTA
CGGTTCCTGGCCTTTTGCTGGCCTTTTGCTCACATGTTCTTTCCTGCGTTATCCCCTGATTCTGTGGATA
ACCGTATTACCGCCTTTGAGTGAGCTGATACCGCTCGCCGCAGCCGAACGACCGAGCGCAGCGAGTCAGT
GAGCGAGGAAGCGGAAGAGCGCCCAATACGCAAACCGCCTCTCCCCGCGCGTTGGCCGATTCATTAATGC
AGCAAGCTCATGGCTGACTAATTTTTTTTATTTATGCAGAGGCCGAGGCCGCCTCGGCCTCTGAGCTATT
CCAGAAGTAGTGAGGAGGCTTTTTTGGAGGCCTAGGCTTTTGCAAAAAGCTCCCCGTGGCACGACAGGTT
TCCCGACTGGAAAGCGGGCAGTGAGCGCAACGCAATTAATGTGAGTTAGCTCACTCATTAGGCACCCCAG
GCTTTACACTTTATGCTTCCGGCTCGTATGTTGTGTGGAATTGTGAGCGGATAACAATTTCACACAGGAA
ACAGCTATGACATGATTACGAATTTCACAAATAAAGCATTTTTTTCACTGCATTCTAGTTGTGGTTTGTC
CAAACTCATCAATGTATCTTATCATGTCTGGATCAACTGGATAACTCAAGCTAACCAAAATCATCCCAAA
CTTCCCACCCCATACCCTATTACCACTGCCAATTACCTGTGGTTTCATTTACTCTAAACCTGTGATTCCT
CTGAATTATTTTCATTTTAAAGAAATTGTATTTGTTAAATATGTACTACAAACTTAGTAGT
